>Addgene plasmid #146869 | pGEX-6P-1-DmGW182_862-1199-del1004-1115_L | depositor full sequence | sequence record 289316 | Full Sequence
ACGTTATCGACTGCACGGTGCACCAATGCTTCTGGCGTCAGGCAGCCATCGGAAGCTGTGGTATGGCTGT
GCAGGTCGTAAATCACTGCATAATTCGTGTCGCTCAAGGCGCACTCCCGTTCTGGATAATGTTTTTTGCG
CCGACATCATAACGGTTCTGGCAAATATTCTGAAATGAGCTGTTGACAATTAATCATCGGCTCGTATAAT
GTGTGGAATTGTGAGCGGATAACAATTTCACACAGGAAACAGTATTCATGTCCCCTATACTAGGTTATTG
GAAAATTAAGGGCCTTGTGCAACCCACTCGACTTCTTTTGGAATATCTTGAAGAAAAATATGAAGAGCAT
TTGTATGAGCGCGATGAAGGTGATAAATGGCGAAACAAAAAGTTTGAATTGGGTTTGGAGTTTCCCAATC
TTCCTTATTATATTGATGGTGATGTTAAATTAACACAGTCTATGGCCATCATACGTTATATAGCTGACAA
GCACAACATGTTGGGTGGTTGTCCAAAAGAGCGTGCAGAGATTTCAATGCTTGAAGGAGCGGTTTTGGAT
ATTAGATACGGTGTTTCGAGAATTGCATATAGTAAAGACTTTGAAACTCTCAAAGTTGATTTTCTTAGCA
AGCTACCTGAAATGCTGAAAATGTTCGAAGATCGTTTATGTCATAAAACATATTTAAATGGTGATCATGT
AACCCATCCTGACTTCATGTTGTATGACGCTCTTGATGTTGTTTTATACATGGACCCAATGTGCCTGGAT
GCGTTCCCAAAATTAGTTTGTTTTAAAAAACGTATTGAAGCTATCCCACAAATTGATAAGTACTTGAAAT
CCAGCAAGTATATAGCATGGCCTTTGCAGGGCTGGCAAGCCACGTTTGGTGGTGGCGACCATCCTCCAAA
ATCGGATCTGGAAGTTCTGTTCCAGGGGCCCCTGGGATCCTATCAAGGAGCGTCCAATCAACAATCCCGA
TTAAATCAGTGGAAGCTTCCAGTATTAGATAAGGAGATCAACTCTGACAGTACGGAATTTTCTCGTGCCC
CAGGTGCAACGAAACAAAATTTGACGGCCAACACAAGCAACATAAACTCTTTGGGTCTTCAAAACGATAG
TACATGGTCAACTGGACGCAGTATTGGTGACGGTTGGCCTGATCCCTCATCTGATAACGAGAATAAAGAC
TGGTCTGTTGCTCAGCCAACTTCAGCAGCAACTGCTTACACTGATCTGGTCCAAGAGTTTGAGCCAGGCA
AGCCATGGAAGGGTTCACAGATCAAAAGCATAGAAGATGATCCCAGCATTACACCAGGAAGCGTTGCTAG
ATCTCCATTGTCTATTAATTCGACGCCAAAAGATGCTGACATATTTTCCAGTTGGTTGCTTTTGAAAAAT
CTAACAGCACAGATTGATGGTCCTACTTTGCGTACACTGTGTATGCAGCATGGGCCCCTTGTCAGCTTTC
ACCCGTATTTGAACCAAGGAATTGCCTTATGTAAATATACTACTCGTGAGGAGGCGAACAAGGCGCAAAT
GGCGTTAAACAACTGTGTCCTCGCCAACACCACAATATTTGCTGAATCTCCCAGCGAGAACGAGGTGCAA
AGCATTATGCAGCACTTATCTAGGGGTCGACTCGAGCGGCCGCATCGTGACTGACTGACGATCTGCCTCG
CGCGTTTCGGTGATGACGGTGAAAACCTCTGACACATGCAGCTCCCGGAGACGGTCACAGCTTGTCTGTA
AGCGGATGCCGGGAGCAGACAAGCCCGTCAGGGCGCGTCAGCGGGTGTTGGCGGGTGTCGGGGCGCAGCC
ATGACCCAGTCACGTAGCGATAGCGGAGTGTATAATTCTTGAAGACGAAAGGGCCTCGTGATACGCCTAT
TTTTATAGGTTAATGTCATGATAATAATGGTTTCTTAGACGTCAGGTGGCACTTTTCGGGGAAATGTGCG
CGGAACCCCTATTTGTTTATTTTTCTAAATACATTCAAATATGTATCCGCTCATGAGACAATAACCCTGA
TAAATGCTTCAATAATATTGAAAAAGGAAGAGTATGAGTATTCAACATTTCCGTGTCGCCCTTATTCCCT
TTTTTGCGGCATTTTGCCTTCCTGTTTTTGCTCACCCAGAAACGCTGGTGAAAGTAAAAGATGCTGAAGA
TCAGTTGGGTGCACGAGTGGGTTACATCGAACTGGATCTCAACAGCGGTAAGATCCTTGAGAGTTTTCGC
CCCGAAGAACGTTTTCCAATGATGAGCACTTTTAAAGTTCTGCTATGTGGCGCGGTATTATCCCGTGTTG
ACGCCGGGCAAGAGCAACTCGGTCGCCGCATACACTATTCTCAGAATGACTTGGTTGAGTACTCACCAGT
CACAGAAAAGCATCTTACGGATGGCATGACAGTAAGAGAATTATGCAGTGCTGCCATAACCATGAGTGAT
AACACTGCGGCCAACTTACTTCTGACAACGATCGGAGGACCGAAGGAGCTAACCGCTTTTTTGCACAACA
TGGGGGATCATGTAACTCGCCTTGATCGTTGGGAACCGGAGCTGAATGAAGCCATACCAAACGACGAGCG
TGACACCACGATGCCTGCAGCAATGGCAACAACGTTGCGCAAACTATTAACTGGCGAACTACTTACTCTA
GCTTCCCGGCAACAATTAATAGACTGGATGGAGGCGGATAAAGTTGCAGGACCACTTCTGCGCTCGGCCC
TTCCGGCTGGCTGGTTTATTGCTGATAAATCTGGAGCCGGTGAGCGTGGGTCTCGCGGTATCATTGCAGC
ACTGGGGCCAGATGGTAAGCCCTCCCGTATCGTAGTTATCTACACGACGGGGAGTCAGGCAACTATGGAT
GAACGAAATAGACAGATCGCTGAGATAGGTGCCTCACTGATTAAGCATTGGTAACTGTCAGACCAAGTTT
ACTCATATATACTTTAGATTGATTTAAAACTTCATTTTTAATTTAAAAGGATCTAGGTGAAGATCCTTTT
TGATAATCTCATGACCAAAATCCCTTAACGTGAGTTTTCGTTCCACTGAGCGTCAGACCCCGTAGAAAAG
ATCAAAGGATCTTCTTGAGATCCTTTTTTTCTGCGCGTAATCTGCTGCTTGCAAACAAAAAAACCACCGC
TACCAGCGGTGGTTTGTTTGCCGGATCAAGAGCTACCAACTCTTTTTCCGAAGGTAACTGGCTTCAGCAG
AGCGCAGATACCAAATACTGTCCTTCTAGTGTAGCCGTAGTTAGGCCACCACTTCAAGAACTCTGTAGCA
CCGCCTACATACCTCGCTCTGCTAATCCTGTTACCAGTGGCTGCTGCCAGTGGCGATAAGTCGTGTCTTA
CCGGGTTGGACTCAAGACGATAGTTACCGGATAAGGCGCAGCGGTCGGGCTGAACGGGGGGTTCGTGCAC
ACAGCCCAGCTTGGAGCGAACGACCTACACCGAACTGAGATACCTACAGCGTGAGCTATGAGAAAGCGCC
ACGCTTCCCGAAGGGAGAAAGGCGGACAGGTATCCGGTAAGCGGCAGGGTCGGAACAGGAGAGCGCACGA
GGGAGCTTCCAGGGGGAAACGCCTGGTATCTTTATAGTCCTGTCGGGTTTCGCCACCTCTGACTTGAGCG
TCGATTTTTGTGATGCTCGTCAGGGGGGCGGAGCCTATGGAAAAACGCCAGCAACGCGGCCTTTTTACGG
TTCCTGGCCTTTTGCTGGCCTTTTGCTCACATGTTCTTTCCTGCGTTATCCCCTGATTCTGTGGATAACC
GTATTACCGCCTTTGAGTGAGCTGATACCGCTCGCCGCAGCCGAACGACCGAGCGCAGCGAGTCAGTGAG
CGAGGAAGCGGAAGAGCGCCTGATGCGGTATTTTCTCCTTACGCATCTGTGCGGTATTTCACACCGCATA
AATTCCGACACCATCGAATGGTGCAAAACCTTTCGCGGTATGGCATGATAGCGCCCGGAAGAGAGTCAAT
TCAGGGTGGTGAATGTGAAACCAGTAACGTTATACGATGTCGCAGAGTATGCCGGTGTCTCTTATCAGAC
CGTTTCCCGCGTGGTGAACCAGGCCAGCCACGTTTCTGCGAAAACGCGGGAAAAAGTGGAAGCGGCGATG
GCGGAGCTGAATTACATTCCCAACCGCGTGGCACAACAACTGGCGGGCAAACAGTCGTTGCTGATTGGCG
TTGCCACCTCCAGTCTGGCCCTGCACGCGCCGTCGCAAATTGTCGCGGCGATTAAATCTCGCGCCGATCA
ACTGGGTGCCAGCGTGGTGGTGTCGATGGTAGAACGAAGCGGCGTCGAAGCCTGTAAAGCGGCGGTGCAC
AATCTTCTCGCGCAACGCGTCAGTGGGCTGATCATTAACTATCCGCTGGATGACCAGGATGCCATTGCTG
TGGAAGCTGCCTGCACTAATGTTCCGGCGTTATTTCTTGATGTCTCTGACCAGACACCCATCAACAGTAT
TATTTTCTCCCATGAAGACGGTACGCGACTGGGCGTGGAGCATCTGGTCGCATTGGGTCACCAGCAAATC
GCGCTGTTAGCGGGCCCATTAAGTTCTGTCTCGGCGCGTCTGCGTCTGGCTGGCTGGCATAAATATCTCA
CTCGCAATCAAATTCAGCCGATAGCGGAACGGGAAGGCGACTGGAGTGCCATGTCCGGTTTTCAACAAAC
CATGCAAATGCTGAATGAGGGCATCGTTCCCACTGCGATGCTGGTTGCCAACGATCAGATGGCGCTGGGC
GCAATGCGCGCCATTACCGAGTCCGGGCTGCGCGTTGGTGCGGATATCTCGGTAGTGGGATACGACGATA
CCGAAGACAGCTCATGTTATATCCCGCCGTCAACCACCATCAAACAGGATTTTCGCCTGCTGGGGCAAAC
CAGCGTGGACCGCTTGCTGCAACTCTCTCAGGGCCAGGCGGTGAAGGGCAATCAGCTGTTGCCCGTCTCA
CTGGTGAAAAGAAAAACCACCCTGGCGCCCAATACGCAAACCGCCTCTCCCCGCGCGTTGGCCGATTCAT
TAATGCAGCTGGCACGACAGGTTTCCCGACTGGAAAGCGGGCAGTGAGCGCAACGCAATTAATGTGAGTT
AGCTCACTCATTAGGCACCCCAGGCTTTACACTTTATGCTTCCGGCTCGTATGTTGTGTGGAATTGTGAG
CGGATAACAATTTCACACAGGAAACAGCTATGACCATGATTACGGATTCACTGGCCGTCGTTTTACAACG
TCGTGACTGGGAAAACCCTGGCGTTACCCAACTTAATCGCCTTGCAGCACATCCCCCTTTCGCCAGCTGG
CGTAATAGCGAAGAGGCCCGCACCGATCGCCCTTCCCAACAGTTGCGCAGCCTGAATGGCGAATGGCGCT
TTGCCTGGTTTCCGGCACCAGAAGCGGTGCCGGAAAGCTGGCTGGAGTGCGATCTTCCTGAGGCCGATAC
TGTCGTCGTCCCCTCAAACTGGCAGATGCACGGTTACGATGCGCCCATCTACACCAACGTAACCTATCCC
ATTACGGTCAATCCGCCGTTTGTTCCCACGGAGAATCCGACGGGTTGTTACTCGCTCACATTTAATGTTG
ATGAAAGCTGGCTACAGGAAGGCCAGACGCGAATTATTTTTGATGGCGTTGGAATT
Features (pLannotate 1.2.2; 17 found; start..end, strand, type, name):
      6..107     -  CDS            yciV (fragment): RNAAM_ECOLI - Also known as trpH From Escherichia coli (strain K12).
    183..211     +  promoter       tac promoter: strong E. coli promoter; hybrid between the trp and lac UV5 promoters
    219..235     +  protein_bind   lac operator: The lac repressor binds to the lac operator to inhibit transcription in E. coli. This inhibition can be relieved by adding lactose or isopropyl-β-D-thiogalactopyranoside (IPTG). lac repressor encoded by lacI
    258..911     +  CDS            GST26_SCHJA: Experimental evidence at protein level: Swiss-Prot protein existence level 1. GST isoenzymes appear to play a central role in the parasite detoxification system. Other functions are also suspected including a role in increasing the solubility of haematin in the parasite gut. From Schistosoma japonicum (Blood fluke).
    951..1628    +  CDS            gw (fragment): GAWKY_DROME - Also known as GW182 From Drosophila melanogaster (Fruit fly).
   1673..1712    +  CDS            rop (fragment): Rop protein, which maintains plasmids at low copy number; rop
   1814..1854    +  misc_feature   bom (fragment): basis of mobility region from pBR322
   1959..2063    +  promoter       AmpR promoter: bla
   2064..2924    +  CDS            AmpR: β-lactamase; bla; confers resistance to ampicillin, carbenicillin, and related antibiotics
   3095..3683    +  rep_origin     ori: high-copy-number ColE1/pMB1/pBR322/pUC origin of replication
   3869..3920    -  misc_feature   bom (fragment): basis of mobility region from pBR322
   3927..4004    +  promoter       lacIq promoter: lacI (mutant); In the lacIq allele, a single base change in the promoter boosts expression of the lacI gene about 10-fold.
   4005..5087    +  CDS            lacI: lac repressor; lacI; The lac repressor binds to the lac operator to inhibit transcription in E. coli. This inhibition can be relieved by adding lactose or isopropyl-β-D-thiogalactopyranoside (IPTG).
   5100..5121    +  protein_bind   CAP binding site: CAP binding activates transcription in the presence of cAMP. E. coli catabolite activator protein
   5136..5166    +  promoter       lac promoter: promoter for the E. coli lac operon
   5174..5190    +  protein_bind   lac operator: The lac repressor binds to the lac operator to inhibit transcription in E. coli. This inhibition can be relieved by adding lactose or isopropyl-β-D-thiogalactopyranoside (IPTG). lac repressor encoded by lacI
   5210..5383    +  CDS            lacZα: LacZα fragment of β-galactosidase; lacZ fragment
