[The description below was written by a language model from this plasmid's Addgene catalogue record and pLannotate feature annotations shown in this document.]
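Description:
pGEX-6P-1-DmGW182_862-1199-del1004-1115_L is a bacterial expression plasmid built on the pGEX-6P-1 backbone for producing a glutathione S-transferase (GST) fusion of a fragment of Drosophila melanogaster GW182 (the gw gene product, Gawky) in E. coli. The depositor sequence is about 5.7 kb. It replicates from a ColE1/pMB1-type origin and is selected with ampicillin through the bla (AmpR) gene and its own promoter. The catalogue lists it as low copy, although the annotation tool labels the origin generically as high-copy, and only small fragments of rop and the bom region are detected.

The expression cassette consists of the strong hybrid tac promoter followed by a lac operator, then the Schistosoma japonicum GST coding sequence, and downstream of it the annotated gw fragment of roughly 680 bp. According to the construct name, the insert covers residues 862–1199 of GW182 with an internal deletion of residues 1004–1115, numbered on the variant A transcript cited by the depositor. A plasmid-borne lacI gene driven by the lacIq promoter supplies abundant lac repressor, keeping the tac promoter off until induction with IPTG. The short interval between GST and the insert is not annotated; in pGEX-6P vectors this region normally holds a PreScission protease site for tag removal. A lac promoter/operator and lacZα fragment downstream of lacI are backbone remnants.

The GST tag allows affinity capture on glutathione resin, making the plasmid suited to purification and pull-down assays. The associated publication concerns PABPC1-binding sites in GW182 proteins and miRNA-mediated silencing, which suggests use as a deletion mutant in binding studies, although the record does not state which element the deletion removes. The cloning method is unrecorded, and the depositor sequence may be theoretical.
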