Addgene plasmid #146869: pGEX-6P-1-DmGW182_862-1199-del1004-1115_L
Purpose: Bacterial Expression of DmGW182_862-1199-del1004-1115
Depositing lab: Elisa Izaurralde. Depositing organization: Max Planck Institute for Developmental Biology. Publication: Two PABPC1-binding sites in GW182 proteins promote miRNA-mediated gene silencing. Huntzinger E, Braun JE, Heimstädt S, Zekri L, Izaurralde E. EMBO J. 2010 Dec 15;29(24):4146-60. doi: 10.1038/emboj.2010.274 PubMed 21063388.
Backbone
  Vector backbone: pGEX-6P-1
  Vector type: Bacterial Expression
Growth in bacteria
  Bacterial resistance: Ampicillin, 100 μg/mL
  Growth temperature: 37°C
  Growth strain: DH5alpha
  Copy number: Low Copy
Gene/Insert
  Gene/Insert name: DmGW182_862-1199-del1004-1115
  Species: D. melanogaster (fly)
  Entrez Gene: gw (a.k.a. Dmel_CG31992, CG11484, CG31992, CG9905, Dmel\CG31992, GQ182, GW, GW182, Gw, Gw182, anon-EST:Posey205, dGW182, gw182)
  Cloning method: Unknown
Terms and licenses: Academic/Nonprofit Terms; Industry Terms: Not Available to Industry
Depositor comments: sequence given by NM_166780 varA. Plasmids from this collection were made available to the research community and donated after the lab closed. Please note that the sequence provided by the depositing laboratory may be theoretical/predicted or based on Sanger sequencing results. There may be discrepancies between sequencing results obtained by Addgene and the depositor sequence. If an Addgene verified sequence is not available, please contact before placing your order to request that our lab fully sequence the plasmid.
How to cite: pGEX-6P-1-DmGW182_862-1199-del1004-1115_L was a gift from Elisa Izaurralde (Addgene plasmid # 146869 ; http://n2t.net/addgene:146869 ; RRID:Addgene_146869)
